>Addgene plasmid #24218 | pRint | addgene full sequence | sequence record 287969 | Addgene NGS Result
GACGGATCGGGAGATCTCCCGATCCCCTATGGTGCACTCTCAGTACAATCTGCTCTGATGCCGCATAGTT
AAGCCAGTATCTGCTCCCTGCTTGTGTGTTGGAGGTCGCTGAGTAGTGCGCGAGCAAAATTTAAGCTACA
ACAAGGCAAGGCTTGACCGACAATTGCATGAAGAATCTGCTTAGGGTTAGGCGTTTTGCGCTGCTTCGCG
ATGTACGGGCCAGATATACGCGTTGACATTGATTATTGACTAGTTATTAATAGTAATCAATTACGGGGTC
ATTAGTTCATAGCCCATATATGGAGTTCCGCGTTACATAACTTACGGTAAATGGCCCGCCTGGCTGACCG
CCCAACGACCCCCGCCCATTGACGTCAATAATGACGTATGTTCCCATAGTAACGCCAATAGGGACTTTCC
ATTGACGTCAATGGGTGGAGTATTTACGGTAAACTGCCCACTTGGCAGTACATCAAGTGTATCATATGCC
AAGTACGCCCCCTATTGACGTCAATGACGGTAAATGGCCCGCCTGGCATTATGCCCAGTACATGACCTTA
TGGGACTTTCCTACTTGGCAGTACATCTACGTATTAGTCATCGCTATTACCATGGTGATGCGGTTTTGGC
AGTACATCAATGGGCGTGGATAGCGGTTTGACTCACGGGGATTTCCAAGTCTCCACCCCATTGACGTCAA
TGGGAGTTTGTTTTGGCACCAAAATCAACGGGACTTTCCAAAATGTCGTAACAACTCCGCCCCATTGACG
CAAATGGGCGGTAGGCGTGTACGGTGGGAGGTCTATATAAGCAGAGCTCTCTGGCTAACTAGAGAACCCA
CTGCTTACTGGCTTATCGAAATTAATACGACTCACTATAGGGAGACCCAAGCTGGCTAGCGTTTAAACTT
AAGCTTACCATGGTGGCCTCCTCCGAGGACGTCATCAAAGAGTTCATGCGCTTCAAGGTGCGCATGGAGG
GCTCCGTGAACGGCCACGAGTTCGAGATCGAGGGCGAGGGCGAGGGCCGCCCCTACGAGGGCACCCAGAC
CGCCAAGCTGAAGGTGACCAAGGGCGGCCCCCTGCCCTTCGCCTGGGACATCCTGTCCCCCCAGTTCCAG
TACGGCTCCAAGGCGTACGTGAAGCACCCCGCCGACATCCCCGACTACAAGAAGCTGTCCTTCCCCGAGG
GCTTCAAGTGGGAGCGCGTGATGAACTTCGAGGACGGCGGCGTGGTGACCGTGACCCAGGACTCCTCCCT
GCAGGACGGCACGCTGATCTACAAGGTGAGTATGGATCCCTCTAAAAGCGGGCATGACTTCTAGAGTAGT
CCAGGGTTTCCGAGGGTTTCCGTCGACTCAGCTCGTCTCGAGGGCGTACTAACTGGGCCCTTTCCCTTTT
TTTTCCTCAGGTGAAGTTCCGCGGCACCAACTTCCCCCCCGACGGCCCCGTAATGCAGAAGAAGACCATG
GGCTGGGAGGCCTCCACCGAGCGCCTGTACCCCCGCGACGGCGTGCTGAAGGGCGAGATCCACCAGGCCC
TGAAGCTGAAGGACGGCGGCCACTACCTGGTGGAGTTCAAGACCATCTACATGGCCAAGAAGCCCGTGCA
GCTGCCCGGCTACTACTACGTGGACACCAAGCTGGACATCACCTCCCACAACGAGGACTACACCATCGTG
GAACAGTACGAGCGCTCCGAGGGCCGCCACCACCTGTTCCTGTAGACCGGTCATCATCACCATCACCATT
GAGTTTAAACCCGCTGATCAGCCTCGACTGTGCCTTCTAGTTGCCAGCCATCTGTTGTTTGCCCCTCCCC
CGTGCCTTCCTTGACCCTGGAAGGTGCCACTCCCACTGTCCTTTCCTAATAAAATGAGGAAATTGCATCG
CATTGTCTGAGTAGGTGTCATTCTATTCTGGGGGGTGGGGTGGGGCAGGACAGCAAGGGGGAGGATTGGG
AAGACAATAGCAGGCATGCTGGGGATGCGGTGGGCTCTATGGCTTCTGAGGCGGAAAGAACCAGCTGGGG
CTCTAGGGGGTATCCCC
[124 nt withheld, positions 2048-2171]
C
[91 nt withheld, positions 2173-2263]
A
[49 nt withheld, positions 2265-2313]
CCTTTGACGTTGGAGTCCACGTTCTTT
[37 nt withheld, positions 2341-2377]
ACCCTATCTCGGTCTATTCTTTTGATTTATAAGGGATTTTGCCGATTTCGGCCTATTGGTTAAAAAATGA
GCTGATTTAACAAAAATTTAACGCGAATTAATTCTGTGGAATGTGTGTCAGTTAGGGTGTGGAAAGTCCC
CAGGCTCCCCAGCAGGCAGAAGTATGCAAAGCATGCATCTCAATTAGTCAGCAACCAGGTGTGGAAAGTC
CCCAGGCTCCCCAGCAGGCAGAAGTATGCAAAGCATGCATCTCAATTAGTCAGCAACCATAGTCCCGCCC
CTAACTCCGCCCATCCCGCCCCTAACTCCGCCCAGTTCCGCCCATTCTCCGCCCCATGGCTGACTAATTT
TTTTTATTTATGCAGAGGCCGAGGCCGCCTCTGCCTCTGAGCTATTCCAGAAGTAGTGAGGAGGCTTTTT
TGGAGGCCTAGGCTTTTGCAAAAAGCTCCCGGGAGCTTGTATATCCATTTTCGGATCTGATCAGCACGTG
TTGACAATTAATCATCGGCATAGTATATCGGCATAGTATAATACGACAAGGTGAGGAACTAAACCATGGC
CAAGCCTTTGTCTCAAGAAGAATCCACCCTCATTGAAAGAGCAACGGCTACAATCAACAGCATCCCCATC
TCTGAAGACTACAGCGTCGCCAGCGCAGCTCTCTCTAGCGACGGCCGCATCTTCACTGGTGTCAATGTAT
ATCATTTTACTGGGGGACCTTGTGCAGAACTCGTGGTGCTGGGCACTGCTGCTGCTGCGGCAGCTGGCAA
CCTGACTTGTATCGTCGCGATCGGAAATGAGAACAGGGGCATCTTGAGCCCCTGCGGACGGTGCCGACAG
GTGCTTCTCGATCTGCATCCTGGGATCAAAGCCATAGTGAAGGACAGTGATGGACAGCCGACGGCAGTTG
GGATTCGTGAATTGCTGCCCTCTGGTTATGTGTGGGAGGGCTAAGCACTTCGTGGCCGAGGAGCAGGACT
GACACGTGCTACGAGATTTCGATTCCACCGCCGCCTTCTATGAAAGGTTGGGCTTCGGAATCGTTTTCCG
GGACGCCGGCTGGATGATCCTCCAGCGCGGGGATCTCATGCTGGAGTTCTTCGCCCACCCCAACTTGTTT
ATTGCAGCTTATAATGGTTACAAATAAAGCAATAGCATCACAAATTTCACAAATAAAGCATTTTTTTCAC
TGCATTCTAGTTGTGGTTTGTCCAAACTCATCAATGTATCTTATCATGTCTGTATACCGTCGACCTCTAG
CTAGAGCTTGGCGTAATCATGGTCATAGCTGTTTCCTGTGTGAAATTGTTATCCGCTCACAATTCCACAC
AACATACGAGCCGGAAGCATAAAGTGTAAAGCCTGGGGTGCCTAATGAGTGAGCTAACTCACATTAATTG
CGTTGCGCTCACTGCCCGCTTTCCAGTCGGGAAACCTGTCGTGCCAGCTGCATTAATGAATCGGCCAACG
CGCGGGGAGAGGCGGTTTGCGTATTGGGCGCTCTTCCGCTTCCTCGCTCACTGACTCGCTGCGCTCGGTC
GTTCGGCTGCGGCGAGCGGTATCAGCTCACTCAAAGGCGGTAATACGGTTATCCACAGAATCAGGGGATA
ACGCAGGAAAGAACATGTGAGCAAAAGGCCAGCAAAAGGCCAGGAACCGTAAAAAGGCCGCGTTGCTGGC
GTTTTTCCATAGGCTCCGCCCCCCTGACGAGCATCACAAAAATCGACGCTCAAGTCAGAGGTGGCGAAAC
CCGACAGGACTATAAAGATACCAGGCGTTTCCCCCTGGAAGCTCCCTCGTGCGCTCTCCTGTTCCGACCC
TGCCGCTTACCGGATACCTGTCCGCCTTTCTCCCTTCGGGAAGCGTGGCGCTTTCTCATAGCTCACGCTG
TAGGTATCTCAGTTCGGTGTAGGTCGTTCGCTCCAAGCTGGGCTGTGTGCACGAACCCCCCGTTCAGCCC
GACCGCTGCGCCTTATCCGGTAACTATCGTCTTGAGTCCAACCCGGTAAGACACGACTTATCGCCACTGG
CAGCAGCCACTGGTAACAGGATTAGCAGAGCGAGGTATGTAGGCGGTGCTACAGAGTTCTTGAAGTGGTG
GCCTAACTACGGCTACACTAGAAGAACAGTATTTGGTATCTGCGCTCTGCTGAAGCCAGTTACCTTCGGA
AAAAGAGTTGGTAGCTCTTGATCCGGCAAACAAACCACCGCTGGTAGCGGTGGTTTTTTTGTTTGCAAGC
AGCAGATTACGCGCAGAAAAAAAGGATCTCAAGAAGATCCTTTGATCTTTTCTACGGGGTCTGACGCTCA
GTGGAACGAAAACTCACGTTAAGGGATTTTGGTCATGAGATTATCAAAAAGGATCTTCACCTAGATCCTT
TTAAATTAAAAATGAAGTTTTAAATCAATCTAAAGTATATATGAGTAAACTTGGTCTGACAGTTACCAAT
GCTTAATCAGTGAGGCACCTATCTCAGCGATCTGTCTATTTCGTTCATCCATAGTTGCCTGACTCCCCGT
CGTGTAGATAACTACGATACGGGAGGGCTTACCATCTGGCCCCAGTGCTGCAATGATACCGCGAGACCCA
CGCTCACCGGCTCCAGATTTATCAGCAATAAACCAGCCAGCCGGAAGGGCCGAGCGCAGAAGTGGTCCTG
CAACTTTATCCGCCTCCATCCAGTCTATTAATTGTTGCCGGGAAGCTAGAGTAAGTAGTTCGCCAGTTAA
TAGTTTGCGCAACGTTGTTGCCATTGCTACAGGCATCGTGGTGTCACGCTCGTCGTTTGGTATGGCTTCA
TTCAGCTCCGGTTCCCAACGATCAAGGCGAGTTACATGATCCCCCATGTTGTGCAAAAAAGCGGTTAGCT
CCTTCGGTCCTCCGATCGTTGTCAGAAGTAAGTTGGCCGCAGTGTTATCACTCATGGTTATGGCAGCACT
GCATAATTCTCTTACTGTCATGCCATCCGTAAGATGCTTTTCTGTGACTGGTGAGTACTCAACCAAGTCA
TTCTGAGAATAGTGTATGCGGCGACCGAGTTGCTCTTGCCCGGCGTCAATACGGGATAATACCGCGCCAC
ATAGCAGAACTTTAAAAGTGCTCATCATTGGAAAACGTTCTTCGGGGCGAAAACTCTCAAGGATCTTACC
GCTGTTGAGATCCAGTTCGATGTAACCCACTCGTGCACCCAACTGATCTTCAGCATCTTTTACTTTCACC
AGCGTTTCTGGGTGAGCAAAAACAGGAAGGCAAAATGCCGCAAAAAAGGGAATAAGGGCGACACGGAAAT
GTTGAATACTCATACTCTTCCTTTTTCAATATTATTGAAGCATTTATCAGGGTTATTGTCTCATGAGCGG
ATACATATTTGAATGTATTTAGAAAAATAAACAAATAGGGGTTCCGCGCACATTTCCCCGAAAAGTGCCA
CCTGACGTC
Features (pLannotate 1.2.2; 25 found; start..end, strand, type, name):
     28..80      -  misc_feature   bom (fragment): basis of mobility region from pBR322
    235..614     +  enhancer       CMV enhancer: human cytomegalovirus immediate early enhancer
    615..818     +  promoter       CMV promoter: human cytomegalovirus (CMV) immediate early promoter
    814..847     +  LTR            5' LTR (truncated) (fragment): truncated 5' long terminal repeat (LTR) from HIV-1
    863..881     +  promoter       T7 promoter: promoter for bacteriophage T7 RNA polymerase
    920..1288    +  CDS            dimer2 (fragment): dimer2 is a basic (constitutively fluorescent) orange fluorescent protein published in 2002, derived from Discosoma sp.. It has low acid sensitivity.
   1304..1322    +  intron         chimeric intron (fragment): chimera between introns from adenovirus and immunoglobulin heavy chain genes
   1325..1341    +  misc_feature   Ad SA (fragment): adenovirus major late transcript splice acceptor (Friedrich and Soriano, 1991)
   1399..1722    +  CDS            dimer1 (fragment): dimer1 is a basic (constitutively fluorescent) orange fluorescent protein published in 2002, derived from Discosoma sp..
   1778..2002    +  polyA_signal   bGH poly(A) signal: bovine growth hormone polyadenylation signal
   2006..2027    +  promoter       SV40 promoter (fragment): SV40 enhancer and early promoter
   2048..2476    +  rep_origin     f1 ori (sequence partly withheld): f1 bacteriophage origin of replication; arrow indicates direction of (+) strand synthesis
   2490..2819    +  promoter       SV40 promoter: SV40 enhancer and early promoter
   2867..2914    +  promoter       EM7 promoter: synthetic bacterial promoter&nbsp
   2933..3331    +  CDS            BSD: blasticidin S deaminase; Aspergillus terreus BSD; confers resistance to blasticidin
   3332..3359    +  CDS            BleoR (fragment): antibiotic-binding protein; Sh ble from Streptoalloteichus hindustanus; confers resistance to bleomycin, phleomycin, and Zeocin™
   3369..3494    +  CDS            ble (fragment): BLE_KLEPN - Experimental evidence at protein level: Swiss-Prot protein existence level 1. Binding protein with a strong affinity to the bleomycin family of antibiotics. Binds to CL990; an antimitotic-antibiotic compound. From Klebsiella pneumoniae.
   3489..3610    +  polyA_signal   SV40 poly(A) signal: SV40 polyadenylation signal
   3683..3699    -  protein_bind   lac operator: The lac repressor binds to the lac operator to inhibit transcription in E. coli. This inhibition can be relieved by adding lactose or isopropyl-β-D-thiogalactopyranoside (IPTG). lac repressor encoded by lacI
   3707..3737    -  promoter       lac promoter: promoter for the E. coli lac operon
   3752..3773    -  protein_bind   CAP binding site: CAP binding activates transcription in the presence of cAMP. E. coli catabolite activator protein
   3786..3878    -  CDS            lacI (fragment): lac repressor; lacI; The lac repressor binds to the lac operator to inhibit transcription in E. coli. This inhibition can be relieved by adding lactose or isopropyl-β-D-thiogalactopyranoside (IPTG).
   4061..4649    -  rep_origin     ori: high-copy-number ColE1/pMB1/pBR322/pUC origin of replication
   4820..5680    -  CDS            AmpR: β-lactamase; bla; confers resistance to ampicillin, carbenicillin, and related antibiotics
   5681..5785    -  promoter       AmpR promoter: bla
