[The description below was written by a language model from this plasmid's Addgene catalogue record and pLannotate feature annotations shown in this document.]
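Description:
pRint is a mammalian expression plasmid built on the pcDNA6/V5/His backbone that carries a red fluorescent protein splicing reporter. It is propagated in E. coli through a high-copy ColE1/pUC-type origin with ampicillin selection (AmpR under its own bla promoter). It also contains an f1 origin, which allows single-stranded DNA production. For selection in mammalian cells, an SV40 early promoter and a bacterial EM7 promoter drive the blasticidin S deaminase gene, which is followed by an SV40 polyadenylation signal. The short bleomycin-resistance, lac and HIV LTR matches in the automated annotation are fragments and most likely reflect residual backbone sequence rather than functional parts.

The payload is an insert of roughly 815 bp cloned between HindIII and AgeI, downstream of the CMV immediate-early enhancer/promoter and a T7 promoter, and terminated by the bovine growth hormone polyadenylation signal. It encodes a DsRed-derived RFP whose open reading frame is interrupted by a modified adenovirus intron. The feature table agrees with this: it shows two separate Discosoma red fluorescent protein coding fragments flanking short matches to an adenovirus-derived chimeric intron and the adenovirus major late splice acceptor. Because the coding sequence is split, an intact RFP reading frame should be restored only when the intron is removed from the pre-mRNA, so red fluorescence reports on the splicing outcome.

The associated publication describes imaging alternative splicing regulation in vivo with fluorescence reporters in transgenic mice. The record does not state whether pRint serves there as a base vector for inserting test exons or regulatory elements into the intron, or as a constitutively spliced control.
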