Addgene plasmid #24218: pRint
Depositing lab: Mariano Garcia-Blanco. Depositing organization: Duke University. Publication: A protocol for imaging alternative splicing regulation in vivo using fluorescence reporters in transgenic mice. Bonano VI, Oltean S, Garcia-Blanco MA. Nat Protoc. 2007 . 2(9):2166-81. 10.1038/nprot.2007.292 PubMed 17853873.
Backbone
  Vector backbone: pcDNA6/V5/His
  Backbone manufacturer: Invitrogen
  Backbone size w/o insert (bp): 5002
  Vector type: Mammalian Expression
  Selectable markers: Blasticidin
Growth in bacteria
  Bacterial resistance: Ampicillin, 100 μg/mL
  Growth temperature: 37°C
  Growth strain: DH5alpha
  Copy number: High Copy
Gene/Insert
  Gene/Insert name: RFP with modified adeno intron (alt name: RFP splicing reporter)
  Species: synthetic and adenovirus
  Insert size (bp): 815
  Mutation: dsRED interrupted by a modified adenovirus intron
  Cloning method: Restriction Enzyme; 5′ cloning site HindIII (not destroyed); 3′ cloning site AgeI (not destroyed)
  Sequencing primers: 5′ T7
Terms and licenses: Academic/Nonprofit Terms; Industry Terms: Not Available to Industry
How to cite: pRint was a gift from Mariano Garcia-Blanco (Addgene plasmid # 24218 ; http://n2t.net/addgene:24218 ; RRID:Addgene_24218)
