>Addgene plasmid #24218 | pRint | depositor partial sequence | sequence record 11328 | Author sequence
AAGCTTACCATGGTGGCCTCCTCCGAGGACGTCATCAAAGAGTTCATGCGCTTCAAGGTGCGCATGGAGG
GCTCCGTGAACGGCCACGAGTTCGAGATCGAGGGCGAGGGCGAGGGCCGCCCCTACGAGGGCACCCAGAC
CGCCAAGCTGAAGGTGACCAAGGGCGGCCCCCTGCCCTTCGCCTGGGACATCCTGTCCCCCCAGTTCCAG
TACGGCTCCAAGGCGTACGTGAAGCACCCCGCCGACATCCCCGACTACAAGAAGCTGTCCTTCCCCGAGG
GCTTCAAGTGGGAGCGCGTGATGAACTTCGAGGACGGCGGCGTGGTGACCGTGACCCAGGACTCCTCCCT
GCAGGACGGCACGCTGATCTACAAGGTGAGTATGGATCCCTCTAAAAGCGGGCATGACTTCTAGAGTAGT
CCAGGGTTTCCGAGGGTTTCCGTCGACTCAGCTCGTCTCGAGGGCGTACTAACTGGGCCCTTTCCCTTTT
TTTTCCTCAGGTGAAGTTCCGCGGCACCAACTTCCCCCCCGACGGCCCCGTAATGCAGAAGAAGACCATG
GGCTGGGAGGCCTCCACCGAGCGCCTGTACCCCCGCGACGGCGTGCTGAAGGGCGAGATCCACCAGGCCC
TGAAGCTGAAGGACGGCGGCCACTACCTGGTGGAGTTCAAGACCATCTACATGGCCAAGAAGCCCGTGCA
GCTGCCCGGCTACTACTACGTGGACACCAAGCTGGACATCACCTCCCACAACGAGGACTACACCATCGTG
GAACAGTACGAGCGCTCCGAGGGCCGCCACCACCTGTTCCTGTAGACCGGT
