>Addgene plasmid #24218 | pRint | addgene partial sequence | sequence record 30035 | 24218 with CMV-F
AGCTCTCTGGCTAACTAGAGAACCCACTGCTTACTGGCTTATCGAAATTAATACGACTCACTATAGGGAG
ACCCAAGCTGGCTAGCGTTTAAACTTAAGCTTACCATGGTGGCCTCCTCCGAGGACGTCATCAAAGAGTT
CATGCGCTTCAAGGTGCGCATGGAGGGCTCCGTGAACGGCCACGAGTTCGAGATCGAGGGCGAGGGCGAG
GGCCGCCCCTACGAGGGCACCCAGACCGCCAAGCTGAAGGTGACCAAGGGCGGCCCCCTGCCCTTCGCCT
GGGACATCCTGTCCCCCCAGTTCCAGTACGGCTCCAAGGCGTACGTGAAGCACCCCGCCGACATCCCCGA
CTACAAGAAGCTGTCCTTCCCCGAGGGCTTCAAGTGGGAGCGCGTGATGAACTTCGAGGACGGCGGCGTG
GTGACCGTGACCCAGGACTCCTCCCTGCAGGACGGCACGCTGATCTACAAGGTGAGTATGGATCCCTCTA
AAAGCGGGCATGACTTCTAGAGTAGTCCAGGGTTTCCGAGGGTTTCCGTCGACTCAGCTCGTCTCGAGGG
CGTACTAACT
